>Addgene plasmid #215275 | GB4829 | addgene full sequence | sequence record 458083 | Addgene NGS Result
GGAGACTAGAGCCAAGCTGATCTCCTTTGCCCCGGAGATCACCATGGACGACTTTCTCTATCTCTACGAT
CTAGGAAGAAAGTTCGACGGAGAAGGTGACGATACCATGTTCACCACCGATAATGAGAAGATTAGCCTCT
TCAATTTCAGAAAGAATGCTGACCCACAGATGGTTAGAGAGGCCTACGCGGCAGGTCTGATCAAGACGAT
CTACCCGAGTAATAATCTCCAGGAGATCAAATACCTTCCCAAGAAGGTTAAAGATGCAGTCAAAAGATTC
AGGACTAACTGCATCAAGAACACAGAGAAAGATATATTTCTCAAGATCAGAAGTACTATTCCAGTATGGA
CGATTCAAGGCTTGCTTCATAAACCAAGGCAAGTAATAGAGATTGGAGTCTCTAAGAAAGTAGTTCCTAC
TGAATCAAAGGCCATGGAGTCAAAAATTCAGATCGAGGATCTAACAGAACTCGCCGTGAAGACTGGCGAA
CAGTTCATACAGAGTCTTTTACGACTCAATGACAAGAAGAAAATCTTCGTCAACATGGTGGAGCACGACA
CTCTCGTCTACTCCAAGAATATCAAAGATACAGTCTCAGAAGACCAAAGGGCTATTGAGACTTTTCAACA
AAGGGTAATATCGGGAAACCTCCTCGGATTCCATTGCCCAGCTATCTGTCACTTCATCAAAAGGACAGTA
GAAAAGGAAGGTGGCACCTACAAATGCCATCATTGCGATAAAGGAAAGGCTATCGTTCAAGATGCCCCTG
CCGACAGTGGTCCCAAAGATGGACCCCCACCCACGAGGAGCATCGTGGAAAAAGAAGACGTTCCAACCAC
GTCTTCAAAGCAAGTGGATTGATGTGATATCTCCACTGACGTAAGGGATGACGCACAATCCCACTATCCT
TCGCAAGACCCTTCCTCTATATAAGGAAGTTCATTTCATTTGGAGAGGACTCCGGTATTTTTACAACAAT
TACCACAACAAAACAAACAACAAACAACATTACAATTTACTATTCTAGTCGAAATGGTCCAAGACACCTC
AAGCGCTAGTACCAGTCCAATTTTGACAAGATGGTATATAGATACTAGACCTTTGACTGCTTCTACCGCA
GCCTTGCCACTGTTGGAAACTCTGCAGCCTGCAGACCAGATAAGTGTCCAAAAGTACTACCATCTGAAGG
ATAAGCATATGTCTCTCGCATCCAATCTTCTCAAGTACTTGTTTGTTCACAGGAATTGCCGAATCCCATG
GTCTAGCATTGTAATATCAAGAACTCCAGATCCCCATAGAAGGCCCTGTTATATACCACCCTCTGGTTCT
CAAGAGGACAGCTTTAAGGATGGCTACACTGGAATTAATGTCGAGTTCAACGTATCCCATCAAGCAAGCA
TGGTGGCAATAGCAGGCACTGCATTTACACCCAACTCTGGAGGTGATTCCAAACTTAAGCCAGAGGTTGG
CATAGACATTACTTGCGTGAATGAGCGACAGGGGCGAAACGGTGAGGAGCGATCCCTAGAAAGTTTGAGG
CAGTACATAGATATTTTCTCAGAGGTTTTTTCCACCGCAGAGATGGCAAACATCAGAAGATTGGATGGGG
TGTCATCAAGCTCCTTGAGCGCCGATAGGTTGGTGGACTATGGTTACCGATTGTTTTACACTTATTGGGC
TCTTAAGGAAGCATACATCAAGATGACAGGGGAAGCCCTGCTGGCACCATGGCTCAGGGAGTTGGAATTT
AGTAATGTCGTTGCCCCAGCAGCAGTGGCCGAATCCGGAGATTCCGCCGGAGACTTTGGAGAGCCTTATA
CCGGGGTACGAACAACCCTTTACAAAAACTTGGTCGAGGATGTTAGGATAGAGGTGGCTGCTCTGGGAGG
TGACTACTTGTTCGCCACTGCTGCACGAGGGGGCGGTATAGGTGCCTCCAGCCGACCAGGGGGAGGCCCT
GATGGCTCAGGAATTAGGAGTCAAGATCCCTGGCGACCATTTAAAAAGCTCGACATAGAGAGAGACATAC
AGCCTTGCGCCACTGGAGTCTGTAATTGTCTGTCTCGAGGTTGAGCTTGGAATGGATCTTCGATCCCGAT
CGTTCAAACATTTGGCAATAAAGTTTCTTAAGATTGAATCCTGTTGCCGGTCTTGCGACGATTATCATAT
AATTTCTGTTGAATTACGTTAAGCATGTAATAATTAACATGTAATGCATGACGTTATTTATGAGATGGGT
TTTTATGATTAGAGTCCCGCAATTATACATTTAATACGCGATAGAAAACAAAATATAGCGCGCAAACTAG
GATAAATTATCGCGCGCGGTGTCATCTATGTTACTAGATCGGGAATTGCCAAGCTAATTCTTGAAGACGA
AAGGGCCTCGTGATACGCCTATTTTTATAGGTTAATGTCATGATAATAATGGTTTCTTAGACGTCAGGTG
GCACTTTTCGGGGAAATGTGCGCGGAACCCCTATTTGTTTATTTTTCTAAATACATTCAAATATGTATCC
GCTCATGAGACAATAACCCTGATAAATGCTTCAATAATGGGACCGACTCGCGCTGTCATGAGACGAATTC
TGACAGGATATATTGGCGGGTAAACCTAAGAGAAAAGAGCGTTTATTAGAATAATCGGATATTTAAAAGG
GCGTGAAAAGGTTTATCCGTTCGTCCATTTGTATGTGCATGCCAACCACAGGGTTCCCCTCGGGATCAAA
GTACTTTGATCCAACCCCTCCGCTGCTATAGTGCAGTCGGCTTCTGACGTTCAGTGCAGCCGTCATCTGA
AAACGACATGTCGCACAAGTCCTAAGTTACGCGACAGGCTGCCGCCCTGCCCTTTTCCTGGCGTTTTCTT
GTCGCGTGTTTTAGTCGCATAAAGTAGAATACTTGCGACTAGAACCGGAGACATTACGCCATGAACAAGA
GCGCCGCCGCTGGCCTGCTGGGCTATGCCCGCGTCAGCACCGACGACCAGGACTTGACCAACCAACGGGC
CGAACTGCACGCGGCCGGCTGCACCAAGCTGTTTTCCGAGAAGATCACCGGCACCAGGCGCGACCGCCCG
GAGCTGGCCAGGATGCTTGACCACCTACGCCCTGGCGACGTTGTGACAGTGACCAGGCTAGACCGCCTGG
CCCGCAGCACCCGCGACCTACTGGACATTGCCGAGCGCATCCAGGAGGCCGGCGCGGGCCTGCGTAGCCT
GGCAGAGCCGTGGGCCGACACCACCACGCCGGCCGGCCGCATGGTGTTGACCGTGTTCGCCGGCATTGCC
GAGTTCGAGCGTTCCCTAATCATCGACCGCACCCGGAGCGGGCGCGAGGCCGCCAAGGCCCGAGGCGTGA
AGTTTGGCCCCCGCCCTACCCTCACCCCGGCACAGATCGCGCACGCCCGCGAGCTGATCGACCAGGAAGG
CCGCACCGTGAAAGAGGCGGCTGCACTGCTTGGCGTGCATCGCTCGACCCTGTACCGCGCACTTGAGCGC
AGCGAGGAAGTGACGCCCACCGAGGCCAGGCGGCGCGGTGCCTTCCGTGAGGACGCATTGACCGAGGCCG
ACGCCCTGGCGGCCGCCGAGAATGAACGCCAAGAGGAACAAGCATGAAACCGCACCAGGACGGCCAGGAC
GAACCGTTTTTCATTACCGAAGAGATCGAGGCGGAGATGATCGCGGCCGGGTACGTGTTCGAGCCGCCCG
CGCACCTCTCAACCGTGCGGCTGCATGAAATCCTGGCCGGTTTGTCTGATGCCAAGCTGGCGGCCTGGCC
GGCCAGCTTGGCCGCTGAAGAAACCGAGCGCCGCCGTCTAAAAAGGTGATGTGTATTTGAGTAAAACAGC
TTGCGTCATGCGGTCGCTGCGTATATGATGCGATGAGTAAATAAACAAATACGCAAGGGGAACGCATGAA
GGTTATCGCTGTACTTAACCAGAAAGGCGGGTCAGGCAAGACGACCATCGCAACCCATCTAGCCCGCGCC
CTGCAACTCGCCGGGGCCGATGTTCTGTTAGTCGATTCCGATCCCCAGGGCAGTGCCCGCGATTGGGCGG
CCGTGCGGGAAGATCAACCGCTAACCGTTGTCGGCATCGACCGCCCGACGATTGACCGCGACGTGAAGGC
CATCGGCCGGCGCGACTTCGTAGTGATCGACGGAGCGCCCCAGGCGGCGGACTTGGCTGTGTCCGCGATC
AAGGCAGCCGACTTCGTGCTGATTCCGGTGCAGCCAAGCCCTTACGACATATGGGCCACCGCCGACCTGG
TGGAGCTGGTTAAGCAGCGCATTGAGGTCACGGATGGAAGGCTACAAGCGGCCTTTGTCGTGTCGCGGGC
GATCAAAGGCACGCGCATCGGCGGTGAGGTTGCCGAGGCGCTGGCCGGGTACGAGCTGCCCATTCTTGAG
TCCCGTATCACGCAGCGCGTGAGCTACCCAGGCACTGCCGCCGCCGGCACAACCGTTCTTGAATCAGAAC
CCGAGGGCGACGCTGCCCGCGAGGTCCAGGCGCTGGCCGCTGAAATTAAATCAAAACTCATTTGAGTTAA
TGAGGTAAAGAGAAAATGAGCAAAAGCACAAACACGCTAAGTGCCGGCCGTCCGAGCGCACGCAGCAGCA
AGGCTGCAACGTTGGCCAGCCTGGCAGACACGCCAGCCATGAAGCGGGTCAACTTTCAGTTGCCGGCGGA
GGATCACACCAAGCTGAAGATGTACGCGGTACGCCAAGGCAAGACCATTACCGAGCTGCTATCTGAATAC
ATCGCGCAGCTACCAGAGTAAATGAGCAAATGAATAAATGAGTAGATGAATTTTAGCGGCTAAAGGAGGC
GGCATGGAAAATCAAGAACAACCAGGCACCGACGCCGTGGAATGCCCCATGTGTGGAGGAACGGGCGGTT
GGCCAGGCGTAAGCGGCTGGGTTGCCTGCCGGCCCTGCAATGGCACTGGAACCCCCAAGCCCGAGGAATC
GGCGTGAGCGGTCGCAAACCATCCGGCCCGGTACAAATCGGCGCGGCGCTGGGTGATGACCTGGTGGAGA
AGTTGAAGGCCGCGCAGGCCGCCCAGCGGCAACGCATCGAGGCAGAAGCACGCCCCGGTGAATCGTGGCA
AGCGGCCGCTGATCGAATCCGCAAAGAATCCCGGCAACCGCCGGCAGCCGGTGCGCCGTCGATTAGGAAG
CCGCCCAAGGGCGACGAGCAACCAGATTTTTTCGTTCCGATGCTCTATGACGTGGGCACCCGCGATAGTC
GCAGCATCATGGACGTGGCCGTTTTCCGTCTGTCGAAGCGTGACCGACGAGCTGGCGAGGTGATCCGCTA
CGAGCTTCCAGACGGGCACGTAGAGGTTTCCGCAGGGCCGGCCGGCATGGCCAGTGTGTGGGATTACGAC
CTGGTACTGATGGCGGTTTCCCATCTAACCGAATCCATGAACCGATACCGGGAAGGGAAGGGAGACAAGC
CCGGCCGCGTGTTCCGTCCACACGTTGCGGACGTACTCAAGTTCTGCCGGCGAGCCGATGGCGGAAAGCA
GAAAGACGACCTGGTAGAAACCTGCATTCGGTTAAACACCACGCACGTTGCCATGCAGCGTACGAAGAAG
GCCAAGAACGGCCGCCTGGTGACGGTATCCGAGGGTGAAGCCTTGATTAGCCGCTACAAGATCGTAAAGA
GCGAAACCGGGCGGCCGGAGTACATCGAGATCGAGCTAGCTGATTGGATGTACCGCGAGATCACAGAAGG
CAAGAACCCGGACGTGCTGACGGTTCACCCCGATTACTTTTTGATCGATCCCGGCATCGGCCGTTTTCTC
TACCGCCTGGCACGCCGCGCCGCAGGCAAGGCAGAAGCCAGATGGTTGTTCAAGACGATCTACGAACGCA
GTGGCAGCGCCGGAGAGTTCAAGAAGTTCTGTTTCACCGTGCGCAAGCTGATCGGGTCAAATGACCTGCC
GGAGTACGATTTGAAGGAGGAGGCGGGGCAGGCTGGCCCGATCCTAGTCATGCGCTACCGCAACCTGATC
GAGGGCGAAGCATCCGCCGGTTCCTAATGTACGGAGCAGATGCTAGGGCAAATTGCCCTAGCAGGGGAAA
AAGGTCGAAAAGGACTCTTTCCTGTGGATAGCACGTACATTGGGAACCCAAAGCCGTACATTGGGAACCG
GAACCCGTACATTGGGAACCCAAAGCCGTACATTGGGAACCGGTCACACATGTAAGTGACTGATATAAAA
GAGAAAAAAGGCGATTTTTCCGCCTAAAACTCTTTAAAACTTATTAAAACTCTTAAAACCCGCCTGGCCT
GTGCATAACTGTCTGGCCAGCGCACAGCCGAAGAGCTGCAAAAAGCGCCTACCCTTCGGTCGCTGCGCTC
CCTACGCCCCGCCGCTTCGCGTCGGCCTATCGCGGCCGCTGGCCGCTCAAAAATGGCTGGCCTACGGCCA
GGCAATCTACCAGGGCGCGGACAAGCCGCGCCGTCGCCACTCGACCGCCGGCGCCCACATCAAGGCACCC
TGCCTCGCGCGTTTCGGTGATGACGGTGAAAACCTCTGACACATGCAGCTCCCGGTGACGGTCACAGCTT
GTCTGTAAGCGGATGCCGGGAGCAGACAAGCCCGTCAGGGCGCGTCAGCGGGTGTTGGCGGGTGTCGGGG
CGCAGCCATGACCCAGTCACGTAGCGATAGCGGAGTGTATACTGGCTTAACTATGCGGCATCAGAGCAGA
TTGTACTGAGAGTGCACCATATGCGGTGTGAAATACCGCACAGATGCGTAAGGAGAAAATACCGCATCAG
GCGCTCTTCCGCTTCCTCGCTCACTGACTCGCTGCGCTCGGTCGTTCGGCTGCGGCGAGCGGTATCAGCT
CACTCAAAGGCGGTAATACGGTTATCCACAGAATCAGGGGATAACGCAGGAAAGAACATGTGAGCAAAAG
GCCAGCAAAAGGCCAGGAACCGTAAAAAGGCCGCGTTGCTGGCGTTTTTCCATAGGCTCCGCCCCCCTGA
CGAGCATCACAAAAATCGACGCTCAAGTCAGAGGTGGCGAAACCCGACAGGACTATAAAGATACCAGGCG
TTTCCCCCTGGAAGCTCCCTCGTGCGCTCTCCTGTTCCGACCCTGCCGCTTACCGGATACCTGTCCGCCT
TTCTCCCTTCGGGAAGCGTGGCGCTTTCTCATAGCTCACGCTGTAGGTATCTCAGTTCGGTGTAGGTCGT
TCGCTCCAAGCTGGGCTGTGTGCACGAACCCCCCGTTCAGCCCGACCGCTGCGCCTTATCCGGTAACTAT
CGTCTTGAGTCCAACCCGGTAAGACACGACTTATCGCCACTGGCAGCAGCCACTGGTAACAGGATTAGCA
GAGCGAGGTATGTAGGCGGTGCTACAGAGTTCTTGAAGTGGTGGCCTAACTACGGCTACACTAGAAGGAC
AGTATTTGGTATCTGCGCTCTGCTGAAGCCAGTTACCTTCGGAAAAAGAGTTGGTAGCTCTTGATCCGGC
AAACAAACCACCGCTGGTAGCGGTGGTTTTTTTGTTTGCAAGCAGCAGATTACGCGCAGAAAAAAAGGAT
CTCAAGAAGATCCTTTGATCTTTTCTACGGGGTCTGACGCTCAGTGGAACGAAAACTCACGTTAAGGGAT
TTTGGTCATGCATTCTAGGTGATTAGAAAAACTCATCGAGCATCAAATGAAACTGCAATTTATTCATATC
AGGATTATCAATACCATATTTTTGAAAAAGCCGTTTCTGTAATGAAGGAGAAAACTCACCGAGGCAGTTC
CATAGGATGGCAAGATCCTGGTATCGGTCTGCGATTCCGACTCGTCCAACATCAATACAACCTATTAATT
TCCCCTCGTCAAAAATAAGGTTATCAAGTGAGAAATCACCATGAGTGACGACTGAATCCGGTGAGAATGG
CAAAAGTTTATGCATTTCTTTCCAGACTTGTTCAACAGGCCAGCCATTACGCTCGTCATCAAAATCACTC
GCATCAACCAAACCGTTATTCATTCGTGATTGCGCCTGAGCGAGTCGAAATACGCGATCGCTGTTAAAAG
GACAATTACAAACAGGAATCGAATGCAACCGGCGCAGGAACACTGCCAGCGCATCAACAATATTTTCACC
TGAATCAGGATATTCTTCTAATACCTGGAATGCTGTTTTCCCTGGGATCGCAGTGGTGAGTAACCATGCA
TCATCAGGAGTACGGATAAAATGCTTGATGGTCGGAAGAGGCATAAATTCCGTCAGCCAGTTTAGTCTGA
CCATCTCATCTGTAACATCATTGGCAACGCTACCTTTGCCATGTTTCAGAAACAACTCTGGCGCATCGGG
CTTCCCATACAATCGGTAGATTGTCGCACCTGATTGCCCGACATTATCGCGAGCCCATTTATACCCATAT
AAATCAGCATCCATGTTGGAATTTAATCGCGGCCTTGAGCAAGACGTTTCCCGTTGAATATGGCTCATAA
CAGAACTTATTATTTCCTTCCTCTTTTCTACAGTATTTAAAGATACCCCAAGAAGCTAATTATAACAAGA
CGAACTCCAATTCACTGTTCCTTGCATTCTAAAACCTTAAATACCAGAAAACAGCTTTTTCAAAGTTGTT
TTCAAAGTTGGCGTATAACATAGTATCGACGGAGCCGATTTTGAAACCGCGGTGATCACAGGCAGCAACG
CTCTGTCATCGTTACAATCAACATGCTACCCTCCGCGAGATCATCCGTGTTTCAAACCCGGCAGCTTAGT
TGCCGTTCTTCCGAATAGCATCGGTAACATGAGCAAAGTCTGCCGCCTTACAACGGCTCTCCCGCTGACG
CCGTCCCGGACTGATGGGCTGCCTGTATCGAGTGGTGATTTTGTGCCGAGCTGCCGGTCGGGGAGCTGTT
GGCTGGCTGGTGGCAGGATATATTGTGGTGTAAACATAACGAATTCGTCTCA
Features (pLannotate 1.2.2; 16 found; start..end, strand, type, name):
    616..960     +  promoter       CaMV 35S promoter: strong constitutive promoter from cauliflower mosaic virus
    913..959     +  promoter       minimal CaMV 35S promoter: minimal 35S promoter from cauliflower mosaic virus
    992..1017    +  misc_feature   TMV Ω (fragment): translational enhancer from the tobacco mosaic virus 5'-leader sequence (Gallie et al., 1988)
   1034..2065    +  CDS            npgA: PPTA_EMENI - Also known as cfwA. Experimental evidence at protein level: Swiss-Prot protein existence level 1. Transfers the 4'-phosphopantetheine moiety from coenzyme A to a Ser of an acyl-carrier-protein. The enzyme is able to transfer the cofactor to a broad range of enzymes with acyl- or peptidyl-carrier protein domains. Required for primary biological processes such as growth and asexual/sexual development, and activates target enzymes involved in the synthesis of metabolites such as fatty acids, polyketides and nonribosomal peptides, lysine, siderophore, penicillin, sterigmatocystin, sha
   2098..2350    +  terminator     NOS terminator: nopaline synthase terminator and poly(A) signal
   2471..2558    +  promoter       AmpR promoter (fragment): bla
   2591..2615    +  misc_feature   RB T-DNA repeat: right border repeat from nopaline C58 T-DNA
   2955..3356    +  CDS            Y4CG_SINFN (fragment): Protein inferred from homology: Swiss-Prot protein existence level 3. From Sinorhizobium fredii (strain NBRC 101917 / NGR234).
   3916..4545    +  CDS            pVS1 StaA: stability protein from the Pseudomonas plasmid pVS1 (Heeb et al., 2000)
   4974..6047    +  CDS            pVS1 RepA: replication protein from the Pseudomonas plasmid pVS1 (Heeb et al., 2000)
   6113..6307    +  rep_origin     pVS1 oriV: origin of replication for the Pseudomonas plasmid pVS1 (Heeb et al., 2000)
   6510..6549    +  CDS            rop (fragment): Rop protein, which maintains plasmids at low copy number; rop
   6651..6791    +  misc_feature   bom: basis of mobility region from pBR322
   6977..7565    -  rep_origin     ori: high-copy-number ColE1/pMB1/pBR322/pUC origin of replication
   7653..8468    -  CDS            KanR: aminoglycoside phosphotransferase; aph(3')-Ia; confers resistance to kanamycin in bacteria or G418 (Geneticin®) in eukaryotes
   8901..8925    +  misc_feature   LB T-DNA repeat: left border repeat from nopaline C58 T-DNA
