[The description below was written by a language model from this plasmid's Addgene catalogue record and pLannotate feature annotations shown in this document.]
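Description:
GB4829 is a GoldenBraid transcriptional unit assembled in pDGB3_alpha1, a binary plant transformation vector derived from pCambia1302. The roughly 8.9 kb plasmid carries the left and right border repeats of nopaline-type T-DNA. It has two replication systems: a high-copy ColE1/pMB1-type origin with the pBR322 bom region for propagation in E. coli, and the pVS1 oriV with its RepA replication and StaA stability proteins for maintenance in Agrobacterium. Selection in bacteria is by kanamycin through an aph(3')-Ia gene located in the backbone outside the T-DNA. No plant selectable marker is annotated between the borders.

The payload is a single expression cassette, P35S:NPGA:TNOS. The strong constitutive CaMV 35S promoter is followed by a fragment of the TMV omega translational enhancer, then the NPGA coding sequence, and the nopaline synthase terminator and polyadenylation signal. The catalogue purpose attributes the gene to N. nambi, whereas the sequence annotation matches the coding region to npgA of Emericella (Aspergillus) nidulans, so the two sources differ on origin. The annotated protein is a 4'-phosphopantetheinyl transferase that moves the phosphopantetheine cofactor from coenzyme A onto carrier-protein domains of a broad range of enzymes, activating them.

Internal BsaI and BsmBI sites were removed from the insert to make it compatible with Type IIS assembly, and the BsaI sites used for cloning were destroyed in the process. The associated publication describes an autonomous bioluminescence reporter system for plant synthetic biology. This suggests the unit serves as a constitutively expressed accessory component, usable on its own or as a module in larger multigene GoldenBraid assemblies.
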