Addgene plasmid #215275: GB4829
Purpose: TU for the constitutive expression of the N. nambi NPGA gene under the P35S promoter and the TNOS terminator
Depositing lab: Diego Orzaez. Depositing organization: Instituto de Biologia Molecular y Celular de Plantas. Publication: A quantitative autonomous bioluminescence reporter system with a wide dynamic range for Plant Synthetic Biology. Calvache C, Vazquez-Vilar M, Moreno-Gimenez E, Orzaez D. Plant Biotechnol J. 2024 Jan;22(1):37-47. doi: 10.1111/pbi.14146. Epub 2023 Oct 26. PubMed 37882352.
Backbone
  Vector backbone: pDGB3_alpha1
  Backbone manufacturer: self-made; derived from pCambia1302 generated at the Cambia Institute
  Vector type: Synthetic Biology
Growth in bacteria
  Bacterial resistance: Kanamycin, 50 μg/mL
  Growth temperature: 37°C
  Growth strain: DH5alpha
  Copy number: High Copy
Gene/Insert
  Gene/Insert name: P35S:NPGA:TNOS
  Species: Synthetic
  Mutation: BsaI and BsmBI sites removed
  Cloning method: Restriction Enzyme; 5′ cloning site BsaI (destroyed during cloning); 3′ cloning site BsaI (destroyed during cloning)
Terms and licenses: Academic/Nonprofit Terms; Industry Terms: Not Available to Industry
How to cite: GB4829 was a gift from Diego Orzaez (Addgene plasmid # 215275 ; http://n2t.net/addgene:215275 ; RRID:Addgene_215275)
